>Addgene plasmid #67983 | pKLV2-U6gRNA5(Empty)-PGKGFP2ABFP-W | depositor full sequence | sequence record 129403 | pKLV2-U6gRNA5(Empty)-PGKGFP2ABFP-W sequence 8761 bps
CTAAATTGTAAGCGTTAATATTTTGTTAAAATTCGCGTTAAATTTTTGTTAAATCAGCTCATTTTTTAAC
CAATAGGCCGAAATCGGCAAAATCCCTTATAAATCAAAAGAATAGACCGAGATAGGGT
[37 nt withheld, positions 129-165]
AAAGAACGTGGACTCCAACGTCAAAGG
[49 nt withheld, positions 193-241]
T
[91 nt withheld, positions 243-333]
G
[124 nt withheld, positions 335-458]
CCCATTCGCCATTCAGGCTGCGCAACTGTTGGGAAGGGCGATCGGTGCGGGCCTCTTCGCTATTACGCCA
GCTGGCGAAAGGGGGATGTGCTGCAAGGCGATTAAGTTGGGTAACGCCAGGGTTTTCCCAGTCACGACGT
TGTAAAACGACGGCCAGTGAGCGCGCGTAATACGACTCACTATAGGGCGAATTGACTAGTACATAACTTA
CGGTAAATGGCCCGCCTGGCTGACCGCCCAACGACCCCCGCCCATTGACGTCAATAATGACGTATGTTCC
CATAGTAACGCCAATAGGGACTTTCCATTGACGTCAATGGGTGGAGTATTTACGGTAAACTGCCCACTTG
GCAGTACATCAAGTGTATCATATGCCAAGTACGCCCCCTATTGACGTCAATGACGGTAAATGGCCCGCCT
GGCATTATGCCCAGTACATGACCTTATGGGACTTTCCTACTTGGCAGTACATCTACGTATTAGTCATCGC
TATTACCATGGTGATGCGGTTTTGGCAGTACATCAATGGGCGTGGATAGCGGTTTGACTCACGGGGATTT
CCAAGTCTCCACCCCATTGACGTCAATGGGAGTTTGTTTTGGCACCAAAATCAACGGGACTTTCCAAAAT
GTCGTAACAACTCCGCCCCATTGACGCAAATGGGCGGTAGGCGTGTACGGTGGGAGGTCTATATAAGCAG
CGCGTTTTGCCTGTACTGGGTCTCTCTGGTTAGACCAGATCTGAGCCTGGGAGCTCTCTGGCTAACTAGG
GAACCCACTGCTTAAGCCTCAATAAAGCTTGCCTTGAGTGCTTCAAGTAGTGTGTGCCCGTCTGTTGTGT
GACTCTGGTAACTAGAGATCCCTCAGACCCTTTTAGTCAGTGTGGAAAATCTCTAGCAGTGGCGCCCGAA
CAGGGACTTGAAAGCGAAAGGGAAACCAGAGGAGCTCTCTCGACGCAGGACTCGGCTTGCTGAAGCGCGC
ACGGCAAGAGGCGAGGGGCGGCGACTGGTGAGTACGCCAAAAATTTTGACTAGCGGAGGCTAGAAGGAGA
GAGATGGGTGCGAGAGCGTCAGTATTAAGCGGGGGAGAATTAGATCGCGATGGGAAAAAATTCGGTTAAG
GCCAGGGGGAAAGAAAAAATATAAATTAAAACATATAGTATGGGCAAGCAGGGAGCTAGAACGATTCGCA
GTTAATCCTGGCCTGTTAGAAACATCAGAAGGCTGTAGACAAATACTGGGACAGCTACAACCATCCCTTC
AGACAGGATCAGAAGAACTTAGATCATTATATAATACAGTAGCAACCCTCTATTGTGTGCATCAAAGGAT
AGAGATAAAAGACACCAAGGAAGCTTTAGACAAGATAGAGGAAGAGCAAAACAAAAGTAAGACCACCGCA
CAGCAAGCGGCCGGCCGCGCTGATCTTCAGACCTGGAGGAGGAGATATGAGGGACAATTGGAGAAGTGAA
TTATATAAATATAAAGTAGTAAAAATTGAACCATTAGGAGTAGCACCCACCAAGGCAAAGAGAAGAGTGG
TGCAGAGAGAAAAAAGAGCAGTGGGAATAGGAGCTTTGTTCCTTGGGTTCTTGGGAGCAGCAGGAAGCAC
TATGGGCGCAGCGTCAATGACGCTGACGGTACAGGCCAGACAATTATTGTCTGGTATAGTGCAGCAGCAG
AACAATTTGCTGAGGGCTATTGAGGCGCAACAGCATCTGTTGCAACTCACAGTCTGGGGCATCAAGCAGC
TCCAGGCAAGAATCCTGGCTGTGGAAAGATACCTAAAGGATCAACAGCTCCTGGGGATTTGGGGTTGCTC
TGGAAAACTCATTTGCACCACTGCTGTGCCTTGGAATGCTAGTTGGAGTAATAAATCTCTGGAACAGATT
TGGAATCACACGACCTGGATGGAGTGGGACAGAGAAATTAACAATTACACAAGCTTAATACACTCCTTAA
TTGAAGAATCGCAAAACCAGCAAGAAAAGAATGAACAAGAATTATTGGAATTAGATAAATGGGCAAGTTT
GTGGAATTGGTTTAACATAACAAATTGGCTGTGGTATATAAAATTATTCATAATGATAGTAGGAGGCTTG
GTAGGTTTAAGAATAGTTTTTGCTGTACTTTCTATAGTGAATAGAGTTAGGCAGGGATATTCACCATTAT
CGTTTCAGACCCACCTCCCAACCCCGAGGGGACCCGACAGGCCCGAAGGAATAGAAGAAGAAGGTGGAGA
GAGAGACAGAGACAGATCCATTCGATTAGTGAACGGATCGGCACTGCGTGCGCCAATTCTGCAGACAAAT
GGCAGTATTCATCCACAATTTTAAAAGAAAAGGGGGGATTGGGGGGTACAGTGCAGGGGAAAGAATAGTA
GACATAATAGCAACAGACATACAAACTAAAGAATTACAAAAACAAATTACAAAAATTCAAAATTTTCGGG
TTTATTACAGGGACAGCAGAGATCCAGTTTGGTTAGTACCGGGCCCTACGCGTCCAAGGTCGGGCAGGAA
GAGGGCCTATTTCCCATGATTCCTTCATATTTGCATATACGATACAAGGCTGTTAGAGAGATAATTAGAA
TTAATTTGACTGTAAACACAAAGATATTAGTACAAAATACGTGACGTAGAAAGTAATAATTTCTTGGGTA
GTTTGCAGTTTTAAAATTATGTTTTAAAATGGACTATCATATGCTTACCGTAACTTGAAAGTATTTCGAT
TTCTTGGCTTTATATATCTTGTGGAAAGGACGAAACACCGGGTCTTCGAGAAGACACGTTTAAGAGCTAT
GCTGGAAACAGCATAGCAAGTTTAAATAAGGCTAGTCCGTTATCAACTTGAAAAAGTGGCACCGAGTCGG
TGCTTTTTTTGGATCCAATTCTACCGGGTAGGGGAGGCGCTTTTCCCAAGGCAGTCTGGAGCATGCGCTT
TAGCAGCCCCGCTGGGCACTTGGCGCTACACAAGTGGCCTCTGGCCTCGCACACATTCCACATCCACCGG
TAGGCGCCAACCGGCTCCGTTCTTTGGTGGCCCCTTCGCGCCACCTTCTACTCCTCCCCTAGTCAGGAAG
TTCCCCCCCGCCCCGCAGCTCGCGTCGTGCAGGACGTGACAAATGGAAGTAGCACGTCTCACTAGTCTCG
TGCAGATGGACAGCACCGCTGAGCAATGGAAGCGGGTAGGCCTTTGGGGCAGCGGCCAATAGCAGCTTTG
CTCCTTCGCTTTCTGGGCTCAGAGGCTGGGAAGGGGTGGGTCCGGGGGCGGGCTCAGGGGCGGGCTCAGG
GGCGGGGCGGGCGCCCGAAGGTCCTCCGGAGGCCCGGCATTCTGCACGCTTCAAAAGCGCACGTCTGCCG
CGCTGTTCTCCTCTTCCTCATCTCCGGGCCTTTCGACCTGCATCCATCTAGATCTCGAGCCACCATGGTG
AGCAAGGGCGAGGAGCTGTTCACCGGGGTGGTGCCCATCCTGGTCGAGCTGGACGGCGACGTAAACGGCC
ACAAGTTCAGCGTGTCCGGCGAGGGCGAGGGCGATGCCACCTACGGCAAGCTGACCCTGAAGTTCATCTG
CACCACCGGCAAGCTGCCCGTGCCCTGGCCCACCCTCGTGACCACCCTGACCTACGGCGTGCAGTGCTTC
AGCCGCTACCCCGACCACATGAAGCAGCACGACTTCTTCAAGTCCGCCATGCCCGAAGGCTACGTCCAGG
AGCGCACCATCTTCTTCAAGGACGACGGCAACTACAAGACCCGCGCCGAGGTGAAGTTCGAGGGCGACAC
CCTGGTGAACCGCATCGAGCTGAAGGGCATCGACTTCAAGGAGGACGGCAACATCCTGGGGCACAAGCTG
GAGTACAACTACAACAGCCACAACGTCTATATCATGGCCGACAAGCAGAAGAACGGCATCAAGGTGAACT
TCAAGATCCGCCACAACATCGAGGACGGCAGCGTGCAGCTCGCCGACCACTACCAGCAGAACACCCCCAT
CGGCGACGGCCCCGTGCTGCTGCCCGACAACCACTACCTGAGCACCCAGTCCGCCCTGAGCAAAGACCCC
AACGAGAAGCGCGATCACATGGTCCTGCTGGAGTTCGTGACCGCCGCCGGGATCACTCTCGGCATGGACG
AGCTGTACAAGGGCGGCGGGTCCGGAGGAGAGGGCAGAGGAAGTCTCCTAACATGCGGTGACGTGGAGGA
GAATCCTGGCCCAATGGGCAGCGAGCTGATTAAGGAGAACATGCACATGAAGCTGTACATGGAGGGCACC
GTGGACAACCATCACTTCAAGTGCACATCCGAGGGCGAAGGCAAGCCCTACGAGGGCACCCAGACCATGA
GAATCAAGGTGGTCGAGGGCGGCCCTCTCCCCTTCGCCTTCGACATCCTGGCTACTAGCTTCCTCTACGG
CAGCAAGACCTTCATCAACCACACCCAGGGGATCCCCGACTTCTTCAAGCAGTCCTTCCCCGAGGGCTTC
ACATGGGAGAGGGTCACCACCTACGAGGACGGGGGCGTGCTGACCGCCACCCAGGACACCAGCCTCCAGG
ACGGGTGCCTCATCTACAACGTCAAGATCAGGGGCGTGAACTTCACATCCAACGGCCCTGTGATGCAGAA
GAAAACACTCGGCTGGGAGGCCTTCACCGAGACCCTGTACCCCGCTGACGGCGGCCTGGAAGGCAGAAAC
GACATGGCCCTGAAGCTCGTGGGCGGGAGCCATCTGATCGCAAACATCAAGACCACATATAGATCCAAGA
AACCCGCTAAGAACCTCAAGATGCCTGGCGTCTACTATGTGGACTACAGACTGGAAAGAATCAAGGAGGC
CAACAACGAGACCTACGTCGAGCAGCACGAGGTGGCAGTGGCCAGATACTGCGACCTCCCTAGCAAACTG
GGGCACAAGCTTAATTGAGCGGCCGCTCAACCTCTGGATTACAAAATTTGTGAAAGATTGACTGGTATTC
TTAACTATGTTGCTCCTTTTACGCTATGTGGATACGCTGCTTTAATGCCTTTGTATCATGCTATTGCTTC
CCGTATGGCTTTCATTTTCTCCTCCTTGTATAAATCCTGGTTGCTGTCTCTTTATGAGGAGTTGTGGCCC
GTTGTCAGGCAACGTGGCGTGGTGTGCACTGTGTTTGCTGACGCAACCCCCACTGGTTGGGGCATTGCCA
CCACCTGTCAGCTCCTTTCCGGGACTTTCGCTTTCCCCCTCCCTATTGCCACGGCGGAACTCATCGCCGC
CTGCCTTGCCCGCTGCTGGACAGGGGCTCGGCTGTTGGGCACTGACAATTCCGTGGTGTTGTCGGGGAAA
TCATCGTCCTTTCCTTGGCTGCTCGCCTGTGTTGCCACCTGGATTCTGCGCGGGACGTCCTTCTGCTACG
TCCCTTCGGCCCTCAATCCAGCGGACCTTCCTTCCCGCGGCCTGCTGCCGGCTCTGCGGCCTCTTCCGCG
TCTACGCCTTCGCCCTCAGACGAGTCGGATCTCCCTTTGGGCCGCCTCCCCGCAGGTACCTTTAAGACCA
ATGACTTACAAGGCAGCTGTAGATCTTAGCCACTTTTTAAAAGAAAAGGGGGGACTGGAAGGGCTAATTC
ACTCCCAAAGAAGTCAAGATCTGCTTTTTGCCTGTACTGGGTCTCTCTGGTTAGACCAGAGTCTCTCTGG
TTAGACCAGATCTGAGCCTGGGAGCTCTCTGGCTAACTAGGGAACCCACTGCTTAAGCCTCAATAAAGCT
TGCCTTGAGTGCTTCAAGTAGTGTGTGCCCGTCTGTTGTGTGACTCTGGTAACTAGAGATCCCTCAGACC
CTTTTAGTCAGTGTGGAAAATCTCTAGCAGTTTAAACCCGCTGATCAGCCTCGACTGTGCCTTCTAGTTG
CCAGCCATCTGTTGTTTGCCCCTCCCCCGTGCCTTCCTTGACCCTGGAAGGTGCCACTCCCACTGTCCTT
TCCTAATAAAATGAGGAAATTGCATCGCATTGTCTGAGTAGGTGTCATTCTATTCTGGGGGGTGGGGTGG
GGCAGGACAGCAAGGGGGAGGATTGGGAAGTCAATAGCAGGCATGCTGGGGATGCGGTGGGCTCTATGGG
CGGCCGTTAATTAAGCTTTTGTTCCCTTTAGTGAGGGTTAATTGCGCGCTTGGCGTAATCATGGTCATAG
CTGTTTCCTGTGTGAAATTGTTATCCGCTCACAATTCCACACAACATACGAGCCGGAAGCATAAAGTGTA
AAGCCTGGGGTGCCTAATGAGTGAGCTAACTCACATTAATTGCGTTGCGCTCACTGCCCGCTTTCCAGTC
GGGAAACCTGTCGTGCCAGCTGCATTAATGAATCGGCCAACGCGCGGGGAGAGGCGGTTTGCGTATTGGG
CGCTCTTCCGCTTCCTCGCTCACTGACTCGCTGCGCTCGGTCGTTCGGCTGCGGCGAGCGGTATCAGCTC
ACTCAAAGGCGGTAATACGGTTATCCACAGAATCAGGGGATAACGCAGGAAAGAACATGTGAGCAAAAGG
CCAGCAAAAGGCCAGGAACCGTAAAAAGGCCGCGTTGCTGGCGTTTTTCCATAGGCTCCGCCCCCCTGAC
GAGCATCACAAAAATCGACGCTCAAGTCAGAGGTGGCGAAACCCGACAGGACTATAAAGATACCAGGCGT
TTCCCCCTGGAAGCTCCCTCGTGCGCTCTCCTGTTCCGACCCTGCCGCTTACCGGATACCTGTCCGCCTT
TCTCCCTTCGGGAAGCGTGGCGCTTTCTCATAGCTCACGCTGTAGGTATCTCAGTTCGGTGTAGGTCGTT
CGCTCCAAGCTGGGCTGTGTGCACGAACCCCCCGTTCAGCCCGACCGCTGCGCCTTATCCGGTAACTATC
GTCTTGAGTCCAACCCGGTAAGACACGACTTATCGCCACTGGCAGCAGCCACTGGTAACAGGATTAGCAG
AGCGAGGTATGTAGGCGGTGCTACAGAGTTCTTGAAGTGGTGGCCTAACTACGGCTACACTAGAAGGACA
GTATTTGGTATCTGCGCTCTGCTGAAGCCAGTTACCTTCGGAAAAAGAGTTGGTAGCTCTTGATCCGGCA
AACAAACCACCGCTGGTAGCGGTGGTTTTTTTGTTTGCAAGCAGCAGATTACGCGCAGAAAAAAAGGATC
TCAAGAAGATCCTTTGATCTTTTCTACGGGGTCTGACGCTCAGTGGAACGAAAACTCACGTTAAGGGATT
TTGGTCATGAGATTATCAAAAAGGATCTTCACCTAGATCCTTTTAAATTAAAAATGAAGTTTTAAATCAA
TCTAAAGTATATATGAGTAAACTTGGTCTGACAGTTACCAATGCTTAATCAGTGAGGCACCTATCTCAGC
GATCTGTCTATTTCGTTCATCCATAGTTGCCTGACTCCCCGTCGTGTAGATAACTACGATACGGGAGGGC
TTACCATCTGGCCCCAGTGCTGCAATGATACCGCGAGACCCACGCTCACCGGCTCCAGATTTATCAGCAA
TAAACCAGCCAGCCGGAAGGGCCGAGCGCAGAAGTGGTCCTGCAACTTTATCCGCCTCCATCCAGTCTAT
TAATTGTTGCCGGGAAGCTAGAGTAAGTAGTTCGCCAGTTAATAGTTTGCGCAACGTTGTTGCCATTGCT
ACAGGCATCGTGGTGTCACGCTCGTCGTTTGGTATGGCTTCATTCAGCTCCGGTTCCCAACGATCAAGGC
GAGTTACATGATCCCCCATGTTGTGCAAAAAAGCGGTTAGCTCCTTCGGTCCTCCGATCGTTGTCAGAAG
TAAGTTGGCCGCAGTGTTATCACTCATGGTTATGGCAGCACTGCATAATTCTCTTACTGTCATGCCATCC
GTAAGATGCTTTTCTGTGACTGGTGAGTACTCAACCAAGTCATTCTGAGAATAGTGTATGCGGCGACCGA
GTTGCTCTTGCCCGGCGTCAATACGGGATAATACCGCGCCACATAGCAGAACTTTAAAAGTGCTCATCAT
TGGAAAACGTTCTTCGGGGCGAAAACTCTCAAGGATCTTACCGCTGTTGAGATCCAGTTCGATGTAACCC
ACTCGTGCACCCAACTGATCTTCAGCATCTTTTACTTTCACCAGCGTTTCTGGGTGAGCAAAAACAGGAA
GGCAAAATGCCGCAAAAAAGGGAATAAGGGCGACACGGAAATGTTGAATACTCATACTCTTCCTTTTTCA
ATATTATTGAAGCATTTATCAGGGTTATTGTCTCATGAGCGGATACATATTTGAATGTATTTAGAAAAAT
AAACAAATAGGGGTTCCGCGCACATTTCCCCGAAAAGTGCCAC
Features (pLannotate 1.2.2; 28 found; start..end, strand, type, name):
     30..458     -  rep_origin     f1 ori (sequence partly withheld): f1 bacteriophage origin of replication; arrow indicates direction of (+) strand synthesis
    463..618     -  CDS            lacZα (fragment): LacZα fragment of β-galactosidase; lacZ fragment
    626..644     +  promoter       T7 promoter: promoter for bacteriophage T7 RNA polymerase
    658..958     +  enhancer       CMV enhancer: human cytomegalovirus immediate early enhancer
    959..1158    +  promoter       CMV promoter: human cytomegalovirus (CMV) immediate early promoter
   1176..1356    +  LTR            5' LTR (truncated): truncated 5' long terminal repeat (LTR) from HIV-1
   1403..1528    +  misc_feature   HIV-1 Ψ: packaging signal of human immunodeficiency virus type 1
   1512..1850    +  CDS            HIV-1 gag (fragment): gag protein from human immunodeficiency virus 1; gag
   2027..2260    +  misc_feature   RRE: The Rev response element (RRE) of HIV-1 allows for Rev-dependent mRNA export from the nucleus to the cytoplasm.
   2637..2737    +  CDS            Rev (fragment): human immunodeficiency virus 1 (HIV-1) Rev protein; rev; enhances nuclear export of unspliced and incompletely spliced viral mRNAs
   2787..2904    +  misc_feature   cPPT/CTS: central polypurine tract and central termination sequence of HIV-1
   2979..3219    +  promoter       U6 promoter: RNA polymerase III promoter for human U6 snRNA
   3264..3331    +  misc_RNA       tracrRNA (fragment): trans-activating CRISPR RNA for the Streptococcus pyogenes CRISPR/Cas9 system
   3354..3853    +  promoter       PGK promoter: mouse phosphoglycerate kinase 1 promoter
   3883..4599    +  CDS            EGFP: EGFP is a basic (constitutively fluorescent) green fluorescent protein published in 1996, derived from Aequorea victoria. It is reported to be a rapidly-maturing weak dimer with moderate acid sensitivity.
   4678..5373    +  CDS            TagBFP: TagBFP is a basic (constitutively fluorescent) blue fluorescent protein published in 2008, derived from Entacmaea quadricolor. It is reported to be a very rapidly-maturing monomer with very low acid sensitivity.
   5385..5971    +  misc_feature   WPRE: woodchuck hepatitis virus posttranscriptional regulatory element
   5965..6111    +  CDS            nef (fragment): NEF_HV1LA - Experimental evidence at protein level: Swiss-Prot protein existence level 1. Extracellular Nef protein targets CD4(+) T-lymphocytes for apoptosis by interacting with CXCR4 surface receptors. From Human immunodeficiency virus type 1 group M subtype B (isolate Lai) (HIV-1).
   6119..6297    +  LTR            5' LTR (truncated): truncated 5' long terminal repeat (LTR) from HIV-1
   6323..6434    +  polyA_signal   bGH poly(A) signal: bovine growth hormone polyadenylation signal
   6573..6591    -  promoter       T3 promoter: promoter for bacteriophage T3 RNA polymerase
   6636..6652    -  protein_bind   lac operator: The lac repressor binds to the lac operator to inhibit transcription in E. coli. This inhibition can be relieved by adding lactose or isopropyl-β-D-thiogalactopyranoside (IPTG). lac repressor encoded by lacI
   6660..6690    -  promoter       lac promoter: promoter for the E. coli lac operon
   6705..6726    -  protein_bind   CAP binding site: CAP binding activates transcription in the presence of cAMP. E. coli catabolite activator protein
   6739..6831    -  CDS            lacI (fragment): lac repressor; lacI; The lac repressor binds to the lac operator to inhibit transcription in E. coli. This inhibition can be relieved by adding lactose or isopropyl-β-D-thiogalactopyranoside (IPTG).
   7014..7602    -  rep_origin     ori: high-copy-number ColE1/pMB1/pBR322/pUC origin of replication
   7773..8633    -  CDS            AmpR: β-lactamase; bla; confers resistance to ampicillin, carbenicillin, and related antibiotics
   8634..8738    -  promoter       AmpR promoter: bla
