[The description below was written by a language model from this plasmid's Addgene catalogue record and pLannotate feature annotations shown in this document.]
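Description:
pKLV2-U6gRNA5(Empty)-PGKGFP2ABFP-W is an 8.8 kb lentiviral CRISPR vector built on the pKLV2 backbone and intended as the control version of a two-colour Cas9 activity reporter. In bacteria it is maintained through a high-copy ColE1/pUC-type origin with ampicillin selection (AmpR, β-lactamase). An f1 origin and remnants of a lacZα/lac promoter cloning region flanked by T7 and T3 promoters are carried over from the parental phagemid.

The viral portion has a CMV enhancer/promoter fused to a truncated HIV-1 5' LTR, which drives genomic RNA production in packaging cells. It is followed by the Ψ packaging signal with a gag fragment, the RRE for Rev-dependent nuclear export, and the cPPT/CTS. A second truncated LTR and a bGH polyadenylation signal close the transfer cassette.

Between these elements sit two expression units. A human U6 (Pol III) promoter precedes a S. pyogenes guide RNA scaffold; as the "Empty" in the name indicates, no targeting spacer has been inserted. A mouse PGK promoter drives EGFP and a modified TagBFP-derived BFP, linked according to the construct name by a 2A peptide so that both fluorescent proteins come from one transcript. A WPRE downstream enhances expression; the record notes that a BbsI site within it was removed.

Because there is no guide, transduced cells should stay positive for both GFP and BFP whether or not Cas9 is present. This presumably provides the baseline for comparison with a companion reporter carrying a fluorophore-targeting guide, although the record does not describe that companion. The associated work was a CRISPR dropout screen in acute myeloid leukaemia.
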