Addgene plasmid #67983: pKLV2-U6gRNA5(Empty)-PGKGFP2ABFP-W
Purpose: Cas9 activity reporter (control) with GFP and BFP
Depositing lab: Kosuke Yusa. Depositing organization: Wellcome Sanger Institute. Publication: A CRISPR Dropout Screen Identifies Genetic Vulnerabilities and Therapeutic Targets in Acute Myeloid Leukemia. Tzelepis K, Koike-Yusa H, De Braekeleer E, Li Y, Metzakopian E, Dovey OM, Mupo A, Grinkevich V, Li M, Mazan M, Gozdecka M, Ohnishi S, Cooper J, Patel M, McKerrell T, Chen B, Domingues AF, Gallipoli P, Teichmann S, Ponstingl H, McDermott U, Saez-Rodriguez J, Huntly BJ, Iorio F, Pina C, Vassiliou GS, Yusa K. Cell Rep. 2016 Oct 18;17(4):1193-1205. doi: 10.1016/j.celrep.2016.09.079. PubMed 27760321.
Backbone
  Vector backbone: pKLV2 lentiviral vector
  Backbone size w/o insert (bp): 5783
  Total vector size (bp): 8761
  Vector type: Lentiviral, CRISPR
Growth in bacteria
  Bacterial resistance: Ampicillin, 100 μg/mL
  Growth temperature: 37°C
  Growth strain: Stbl3
  Copy number: High Copy
Gene/Insert
  Gene/Insert name: U6gRNA cassette, PGKGFP2ABFP cassette, WPRE
  Species: H. sapiens (human), M. musculus (mouse)
  Insert size (bp): 3011
  Mutation: Deleted BbsI site within WPRE, modified BFP
  Cloning method: Restriction Enzyme; 5′ cloning site MluI (not destroyed); 3′ cloning site KpnI (not destroyed)
  Sequencing primers: 5′ CATAATAGCAACAGACATAC
Terms and licenses: Academic/Nonprofit Terms; Industry Terms: Not Available to Industry
How to cite: pKLV2-U6gRNA5(Empty)-PGKGFP2ABFP-W was a gift from Kosuke Yusa (Addgene plasmid # 67983 ; http://n2t.net/addgene:67983 ; RRID:Addgene_67983)
