>Addgene plasmid #67983 | pKLV2-U6gRNA5(Empty)-PGKGFP2ABFP-W | addgene partial sequence | sequence record 124824 | Top_Fop 5'-TCACCATTATCGTTTCAGAC-3'
GGCCCGAAGGAATAGAAGAAGAAGGTGGAGAGAGAGACAGAGACAGATCCATTCGATTAGTGAACGGATC
GGCACTGCGTGCGCCAATTCTGCAGACAAATGGCAGTATTCATCCACAATTTTAAAAGAAAAGGGGGGAT
TGGGGGGTACAGTGCAGGGGAAAGAATAGTAGACATAATAGCAACAGACATACAAACTAAAGAATTACAA
AAACAAATTACAAAAATTCAAAATTTTCGGGTTTATTACAGGGACAGCAGAGATCCAGTTTGGTTAGTAC
CGGGCCCTACGCGTCCAAGGTCGGGCAGGAAGAGGGCCTATTTCCCATGATTCCTTCATATTTGCATATA
CGATACAAGGCTGTTAGAGAGATAATTAGAATTAATTTGACTGTAAACACAAAGATATTAGTACAAAATA
CGTGACGTAGAAAGTAATAATTTCTTGGGTAGTTTGCAGTTTTAAAATTATGTTTTAAAATGGACTATCA
TATGCTTACCGTAACTTGAAAGTATTTCGATTTCTTGGCTTTATATATCTTGTGGAAAGGACGAAACACC
GGGTCTTCGAGAAGACACGTTTAAGAGCTATGCTGGAAACAGCATAGCAAGTTTAAATAAGGCTAGTCCG
TTATCAACTTGAAAAAGTGGCACCGAGTCGGTGCTTTTTTTGGATCCAATTCTACCGGGTAGGGGAGGCG
CTTTTCCCAAGGCAGTCTGGAGCATGCGCTTTAGCAGCCCCGCTGGGCACTTGGCGCTACACAAGTGGCC
TCTGGCCTCGCACACATTCCACATCCACCGGTAGGCGCCAACCGGCTCCGTTCTTTGGTGGCCCCTTCGC
GCCACCTTCTACTCCTCCCCTAGTCAGGAAGTTCCCC
