>Addgene plasmid #67983 | pKLV2-U6gRNA5(Empty)-PGKGFP2ABFP-W | addgene partial sequence | sequence record 124828 | mPGK-F 5'-cattctgcacgcttcaaaag-3'
TGTTCTCCTCTTCCTCATCTCCGGGCCTTTCGACCTGCATCCATCTAGATCTCGAGCCACCATGGTGAGC
AAGGGCGAGGAGCTGTTCACCGGGGTGGTGCCCATCCTGGTCGAGCTGGACGGCGACGTAAACGGCCACA
AGTTCAGCGTGTCCGGCGAGGGCGAGGGCGATGCCACCTACGGCAAGCTGACCCTGAAGTTCATCTGCAC
CACCGGCAAGCTGCCCGTGCCCTGGCCCACCCTCGTGACCACCCTGACCTACGGCGTGCAGTGCTTCAGC
CGCTACCCCGACCACATGAAGCAGCACGACTTCTTCAAGTCCGCCATGCCCGAAGGCTACGTCCAGGAGC
GCACCATCTTCTTCAAGGACGACGGCAACTACAAGACCCGCGCCGAGGTGAAGTTCGAGGGCGACACCCT
GGTGAACCGCATCGAGCTGAAGGGCATCGACTTCAAGGAGGACGGCAACATCCTGGGGCACAAGCTGGAG
TACAACTACAACAGCCACAACGTCTATATCATGGCCGACAAGCAGAAGAACGGCATCAAGGTGAACTTCA
AGATCCGCCACAACATCGAGGACGGCAGCGTGCAGCTCGCCGACCACTACCAGCAGAACACCCCCATCGG
CGACGGCCCCGTGCTGCTGCCCGACAACCACTACCTGAGCACCCAGTCCGCCCTGAGCAAAGACCCCAAC
GAGAAGCGCGATCACATGGTCCTGCTGGAGTTCGTGACCGCCGCCGGGATCACTCTCGGCATGGACGAGC
TGTACAAGGGCGGCGGGTCCGGAGGA
