>Addgene plasmid #67983 | pKLV2-U6gRNA5(Empty)-PGKGFP2ABFP-W | addgene partial sequence | sequence record 124829 | Futet-R 5'-CAAAGGCATTAAAGCAGCGT-3'
AAGGAGCAACATAGTTAAGAATACCAGTCAATCTTTCACAAATTTTGTAATCCAGAGGTTGAGCGGCCGC
TCAATTAAGCTTGTGCCCCAGTTTGCTAGGGAGGTCGCAGTATCTGGCCACTGCCACCTCGTGCTGCTCG
ACGTAGGTCTCGTTGTTGGCCTCCTTGATTCTTTCCAGTCTGTAGTCCACATAGTAGACGCCAGGCATCT
TGAGGTTCTTAGCGGGTTTCTTGGATCTATATGTGGTCTTGATGTTTGCGATCAGATGGCTCCCGCCCAC
GAGCTTCAGGGCCATGTCGTTTCTGCCTTCCAGGCCGCCGTCAGCGGGGTACAGGGTCTCGGTGAAGGCC
TCCCAGCCGAGTGTTTTCTTCTGCATCACAGGGCCGTTGGATGTGAAGTTCACGCCCCTGATCTTGACGT
TGTAGATGAGGCACCCGTCCTGGAGGCTGGTGTCCTGGGTGGCGGTCAGCACGCCCCCGTCCTCGTAGGT
GGTGACCCTCTCCCATGTGAAGCCCTCGGGGAAGGACTGCTTGAAGAAGTCGGGGATCCCCTGGGTGTGG
TTGATGAAGGTCTTGCTGCCGTAGAGGAAGCTAGTAGCCAGGATGTCGAAGGCGAAGGGGAGAGGGCCGC
CCTCGACCACCTTGATTCTCATGGTCTGGGTGCCCTCGTAGGGCTTGCCTTCGCCCTCGGATGTGCACTT
GAAGTGATGGTTGTCCACGGTGCCCTCCATGTACAGCTTCATGTGCATGTTCTCCTTAATCAGCTCGCTG
CCCATTGGGCCAGGATTCTCCTCCACGTCACCGCATGTTAGGAGACTTCCTCTGCCCTCTCCTCCGGACC
CGCCGCCCTTGTACAGCTCGTCCATGCCGAGAGTGATCCCGGCGGCGGTCACGAACTCCAGCAGGACCAT
GTGATCGCGCTTCTCGTTGGGGTCTTTGCTCAGGGCGGACTGGGTGCTCAGGTAGTGGTTGTCGGGCAGC
AGCAC
